>Addgene plasmid #63489 | pFusB3-4 | depositor partial sequence | sequence record 105496 | pFUSB3_AAT
AGTCTTAAGCGTCTCATGGCCTGACCCCGGACCAAGTGGTGGCTATCGCCAGCAACATTGGCGGCAAGCA
AGCGCTCGAAACGGTGCAGCGGCTGTTGCCGGTGCTGTGCCAGGACCATGGCCTGACCCCGGACCAAGTG
GTGGCTATCGCCAGCAACATTGGCGGCAAGCAAGCGCTCGAAACGGTGCAGCGGCTGTTGCCGGTGCTGT
GCCAGGACCATGGCCTGACCCCGGACCAAGTGGTGGCTATCGCCAGCAACGGTGGCGGCAAGCAAGCGCT
CGAAACGGTGCAGCGGCTGTTGCCGGTGCTGTGCCAGGACCATGGCCTGACCCCGGACCAAGTGGTGGCT
ATCGAGACGTC
