>Addgene plasmid #63489 | pFusB3-4 | depositor partial sequence | sequence record 105497 | FusB3
CGTCTCATGGCCTGACCCCGGACCAAGTGGTGGCTATCGAGACCGGCGCCGCTACAGGGCGCGTCCCATT
CGCCATTCAGGCTGCGCAACTGTTGGGAAGGGCGATCGGTGCGGGCCTCTTCGCTATTACGCCAGCTGGC
GAAAGGGGGATGTGCTGCAAGGCGATTAAGTTGGGTAACGCCAGGGTTTTCCCAGTCACGACGTTGTAAA
ACGACGGCCAGTGAGCGCGCGTAATACGACTCACTATAGGGCGAATTGGGTACCGGGCCCCCCCTCGAGG
TCCTCCAGCTTTTGTTCCCTTTAGTGAGGGTTAATTGCGCGCTTGGCGTAATCATGGTCATAGCTGTTTC
CTGTGTGAAATTGTTATCCGCTCACAATTCCACACAACATACGAGCCGGAAGCATAAAGTGTAAAGCCTG
GGGTGCCTAATGAGTGAGCTAACTCACATTAATTGCGTTGCGCTCACTGCCCGCTTTCCACCGGTGGTCT
CGCCAGGACCATGGCCTGACCCCGGACCAAGTGGTGGCTATCGAGACGTCTAGACCAGCCAGGACAGAAA
TGCCTCGACTTCGCTGCTACCCAAGGTTGCCGGGTGACGCACACCGTGGAAACGGATGAAGGCACGAACC
CAGTGGACATAAGCCTGTTCGGTTCGTAAGCTGTAATGCAAGTAGCGTATGCGCTCACGCAACTGGTCCA
GAACCTTGACCGAACGCAGCGGTGGTAACGGCGCAGTGGCGGTTTTCATGGCTTGTTATGACTGTTTTTT
TGGGGTACAGTCTATGCCTCGGGCATCCAAGCAGCAAGCGCGTTACGCCGTGGGTCGATGTTTGATGTTA
TGGAGCAGCAACGATGTTACGCAGCAGGGCAGTCGCCCTAAAACAAAGTTAAACATTATGAGGGAAGCGG
TGATCGCCGAAGTATCGACTCAACTATCAGAGGTAGTTGGCGTCATCGAGCGCCATCTCGAACCGACGTT
GCTGGCCGTACATTTGTACGGCTCCGCAGTGGATGGCGGCCTGAAGCCACACAGTGATATTGATTTGCTG
GTTACGGTGACCGTAAGGCTTGATGAAACAACGCGGCGAGCTTTGATCAACGACCTTTTGGAAACTTCGG
CTTCCCCTGGAGAGAGCGAGATTCTCCGCGCTGTAGAAGTCACCATTGTTGTGCACGACGACATCATTCC
GTGGCGTTATCCAGCTAAGCGCGAACTGCAATTTGGAGAATGGCAGCGCAATGACATTCTTGCAGGTATC
TTCGAGCCAGCCACGATCGACATTGATCTGGCTATCTTGCTGACAAAAGCAAGAGAACATAGCGTTGCCT
TGGTAGGTCCAGCGGCGGAGGAACTCTTTGATCCGGTTCCTGAACAGGATCTATTTGAGGCGCTAAATGA
AACCTTAACGCTATGGAACTCGCCGCCCGACTGGGCTGGCGATGAGCGAAATGTAGTGCTTACGTTGTCC
CGCATTTGGTACAGCGCAGTAACCGGCAAAATCGCGCCGAAGGATGTCGCTGCCGACTGGGCAATGGAGC
GCCTGCCGGCCCAGTATCAGCCCGTCATACTTGAAGCTAGACAGGCTTATCTTGGACAAGAAGAAGATCG
CTTGGCCTCGCGCGCAGATCAGTTGGAAGAATTTGTCCACTACGTGAAAGGCGAGATCACCAAGGTAGTC
GGCAAATAACCCTCGAGCCACCCATGACCAAAATCCCTTAACGTGAGTTACGCGTCGTTCCACTGAGCGT
CAGACCCCGTAGAAAAGATCAAAGGATCTTCTTGAGATCCTTTTTTTCTGCGCGTAATCTGCTGCTTGCA
AACAAAAAAACCACCGCTACCAGCGGTGGTTTGTTTGCCGGATCAAGAGCTACCAACTCTTTTTCCGAAG
GTAACTGGCTTCAGCAGAGCGCAGATACCAAATACTGTCCTTCTAGTGTAGCCGTAGTTAGGCCACCACT
TCAAGAACTCTGTAGCACCGCCTACATACCTCGCTCTGCTAATCCTGTTACCAGTGGCTGCTGCCAGTGG
CGATAAGTCGTGTCTTACCGGGTTGGACTCAAGACGATAGTTACCGGATAAGGCGCAGCGGTCGGGCTGA
ACGGGGGGTTCGTGCACACAGCCCAGCTTGGAGCGAACGACCTACACCGAACTGAGATACCTACAGCGTG
AGCATTGAGAAAGCGCCACGCTTCCCGAAGGGAGAAAGGCGGACAGGTATCCGGTAAGCGGCAGGGTCGG
AACAGGAGAGCGCACGAGGGAGCTTCCAGGGGGAAACGCCTGGTATCTTTATAGTCCTGTCGGGTTTCGC
CACCTCTGACTTGAGCGTCGATTTTTGTGATGCTCGTCAGGGGGGCGGAGCCTATGGAAAAACGCCAGCA
ACGCGGCCTTTTTACGGTTCCTGGCCTTTTGCTGGCCTTTTGCTCACATGTTCTTTCCTGCGTTATCCCC
TGATTCTGTGGATAACCGTATTACCGCCTTTGAGTGAGCTGATACCGCTCGCCGCAGCCGAACGACCGAG
CGCAGCGAGTCAGTGAGCGAGGAAGCGGAAGAGCGCCCAATACGCAAACCGCCTCTCCCCGCGCGTTGGC
CGATTCATTAATGCAGCTGGCACGACAGGTTTCCCGACTGGAAAGCGGGCAGTGAGCGCAACGCAATTAA
TACGCGTACCGCTAGCCAGGAAGAGTTTGTAGAAACGCAAAAAGGCCATCCGTCAGGATGGCCTTCTGCT
TAGTTTGATGCCTGGCAGTTTATGGCGGGCGTCCTGCCCGCCACCCTCCGGGCCGTTGCTTCACAACGTT
CAAATCCGCTCCCGGCGGATTTGTCCTACTCAGGAGAGCGTTCACCGACAAACAACAGATAAAACGAAAG
GCCCAGTCTTCCGACTGAGCCTTTCGTTTTATTTGATGCCTGGCAGTTCCCTACTCTCGCGTTAACGCTA
GCATGGATGTTTTCCCAGTCACGACGTTGTAAAACGACGGCCAGTCTTAAG
