>Addgene plasmid #63489 | pFusB3-4 | addgene partial sequence | sequence record 116319 | pCR8_R1 5'-cgaaccgaacaggcttatgt-3'
GGTGTGCGTCACCCGGCAACCTTGGGTAGCAGCGAAGTCGAGGCATTTCTGTCCTGGCTGGTCTAGACGT
CTCGATAGCCACCACTTGGTCCGGGGTCAGGCCATGGTCCTGGCACAGCACCGGCAACAGCCGCTGCACC
GTTTCGAGCGCTTGCTTGCCGCCACCGTTGCTGGCGATAGCCACCACTTGGTCCGGGGTCAGGCCATGGT
CCTGGCACAGCACCGGCAACAGCCGCTGCACCGTTTCGAGCGCTTGCTTGCCGCCAATGTTGCTGGCGAT
AGCCACCACTTGGTCCGGGGTCAGGCCATGGTCCTGGCACAGCACCGGCAACAGCCGCTGCACCGTTTCG
AGCGCTTGCTTGCCGCCAATGTTGCTGGCGATAGCCACCACTTGGTCCGGGGTCAGGCCATGAGACGCTT
AAGACTGGCCGTCGTTTTACAACGTCGTGACTGGGAAAACATCCATGCTAGCGTTAACGCGAGAGTAGGG
AACTGCCAGGCATCAAATAAAACGAAAGGCTCAGTCGGAAGACTGGGCCTTTCGTTTTATCTGTTGTTTG
TCGGTGAACGCTCTCCTGAGTAGGACAAATCCGCCGGGAGCGGATTTGAACGTTGTGAAGCAACGGCCCG
GAGGGTGGCGGGCAGGACGCCCGCCATAAACTGCCAGGCATCAAACTAAGCAGAAGGCCATCCTGACGGA
TGGCCTTTTTGCGTTTCTACAAACTCTTCCTGGCTAGCGGTACGCGTATTAATTGCGTTGCGCTCACTGC
CCGCTTTCCAGTCGGGAAACCTGTC
