[The description below was written by a language model from this plasmid's Addgene catalogue record.]
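Description:
pFusB3-4 is a library component plasmid from the FusX TALE assembly system, a rapid one-step method for building custom TAL effector repeat arrays. It is built on the FusB3 backbone (about 3 kb without insert), is classed as a TALEN vector, and is maintained as a high-copy plasmid in standard E. coli cloning strains under spectinomycin selection. The record does not include a feature table, so the origin of replication and any other backbone elements are not stated. The listed sequencing primers are pCR8-type primers, which suggests a related backbone, but the record does not confirm this.

The insert is a synthetic, pre-assembled trimer of TALE repeats carrying the repeat-variable diresidues NI, NI and NG. Under the standard TALE code, NI recognises adenine and NG recognises thymine, so this module specifies the DNA triplet AAT, as reflected in its alternative name B3_AAT. According to the record, the module occupies RVD positions 13 to 15 of the final array. The trimer was cloned using BsaI sites that were destroyed in the process, consistent with Golden Gate-style construction using type IIS enzymes, which cut outside their recognition sequence and allow ordered, seamless ligation of fragments.

In use, this plasmid is one member of a set of position-specific trimer libraries. A user picks the plasmid matching the desired three-base stretch at each position and combines them in a single reaction to produce a full-length TALE DNA-binding domain for TALEN-based genome editing or related applications. The plasmid has no expression function of its own; it serves only as a donor of the repeat module.
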