Addgene plasmid #63489: pFusB3-4
Purpose: Encodes RVD positions 13-15 in TALEN assembly
Depositing lab: Stephen Ekker. Depositing organization: Mayo Foundation for Medical Education and Research. Publication: FusX: A rapid one-step TALE assembly system for genome science. Ma AC, McNulty MS, Tanya PL, Jarryd CM, Martinez-Galvez G, Argue DP, Lee HB, Urban MD, Bullard CE, Blackburn PR, Man TK, Clark KJ, Ekker SC. Hum Gene Ther. 2016 Jun;27(6):451-63. doi: 10.1089/hum.2015.172 PubMed 26854857.
Backbone
  Vector backbone: FusB3
  Backbone size w/o insert (bp): 2991
  Vector type: TALEN
Growth in bacteria
  Bacterial resistance: Spectinomycin, 50 μg/mL
  Growth temperature: 37°C
  Growth strain: DH5alpha
  Copy number: High Copy
Gene/Insert
  Gene/Insert name: NI NI NG (alt name: B3_AAT)
  Species: Synthetic
  Mutation: none
  Cloning method: Restriction Enzyme; 5′ cloning site BsaI (destroyed during cloning); 3′ cloning site BsaI (destroyed during cloning)
  Sequencing primers: 5′ pCR8_F1; 3′ pCR8_R1
Terms and licenses: Academic/Nonprofit Terms; Industry Terms: Not Available to Industry
How to cite: pFusB3-4 was a gift from Stephen Ekker (Addgene plasmid # 63489 ; http://n2t.net/addgene:63489 ; RRID:Addgene_63489)
